>Addgene plasmid #121241 | pUC57-Kan_BR32_00081411 | depositor full sequence | sequence record 231261 | pUC57-Kan_BR32_00081411 sequence 2914 bps
TCGCGCGTTTCGGTGATGACGGTGAAAACCTCTGACACATGCAGCTCCCGGAGACGGTCACAGCTTGTCT
GTAAGCGGATGCCGGGAGCAGACAAGCCCGTCAGGGCGCGTCAGCGGGTGTTGGCGGGTGTCGGGGCTGG
CTTAACTATGCGGCATCAGAGCAGATTGTACTGAGAGTGCACCATATGCGGTGTGAAATACCGCACAGAT
GCGTAAGGAGAAAATACCGCATCAGGCGCCATTCGCCATTCAGGCTGCGCAACTGTTGGGAAGGGCGATC
GGTGCGGGCCTCTTCGCTATTACGCCAGCTGGCGAAAGGGGGATGTGCTGCAAGGCGATTAAGTTGGGTA
ACGCCAGGGTTTTCCCAGTCACGACGTTGTAAAACGACGGCCAGTGAATTGACGCGTATTGGGATGGAAC
TTGGTCTCTAATGGCTCCAGTTTTGGCTGGTGGTCAAGGTACTAATGATCCAAAAGTTGCTGGTTGTTTG
GCTAGACAAGTTGTTACTGATATTCATGGTAAACAACATAGAGGTGGTTGGAAAAGAATTTGGAATAAAT
CTACTCAATTTGAACATGAAGGTACTACTGTTACTGTTACTGTTGATGGTGAATGTAATTTGGAAGCTGT
TGCTCCAGAAATTTCTAATGTTGGTTATGATGTTGCTGCTTTGAGATTGCCATGAGCTTAGAGACCAAGT
TCCATCCCAATGGCGCGCCGAGCTTGGCTCGAGCATGGTCATAGCTGTTTCCTGTGTGAAATTGTTATCC
GCTCACAATTCCACACAACATACGAGCCGGAAGCATAAAGTGTAAAGCCTGGGGTGCCTAATGAGTGAGC
TAACTCACATTAATTGCGTTGCGCTCACTGCCCGCTTTCCAGTCGGGAAACCTGTCGTGCCAGCTGCATT
AATGAATCGGCCAACGCGCGGGGAGAGGCGGTTTGCGTATTGGGCGCTCTTCCGCTTCCTCGCTCACTGA
CTCGCTGCGCTCGGTCGTTCGGCTGCGGCGAGCGGTATCAGCTCACTCAAAGGCGGTAATACGGTTATCC
ACAGAATCAGGGGATAACGCAGGAAAGAACATGTGAGCAAAAGGCCAGCAAAAGGCCAGGAACCGTAAAA
AGGCCGCGTTGCTGGCGTTTTTCCATAGGCTCCGCCCCCCTGACGAGCATCACAAAAATCGACGCTCAAG
TCAGAGGTGGCGAAACCCGACAGGACTATAAAGATACCAGGCGTTTCCCCCTGGAAGCTCCCTCGTGCGC
TCTCCTGTTCCGACCCTGCCGCTTACCGGATACCTGTCCGCCTTTCTCCCTTCGGGAAGCGTGGCGCTTT
CTCATAGCTCACGCTGTAGGTATCTCAGTTCGGTGTAGGTCGTTCGCTCCAAGCTGGGCTGTGTGCACGA
ACCCCCCGTTCAGCCCGACCGCTGCGCCTTATCCGGTAACTATCGTCTTGAGTCCAACCCGGTAAGACAC
GACTTATCGCCACTGGCAGCAGCCACTGGTAACAGGATTAGCAGAGCGAGGTATGTAGGCGGTGCTACAG
AGTTCTTGAAGTGGTGGCCTAACTACGGCTACACTAGAAGAACAGTATTTGGTATCTGCGCTCTGCTGAA
GCCAGTTACCTTCGGAAAAAGAGTTGGTAGCTCTTGATCCGGCAAACAAACCACCGCTGGTAGCGGTGGT
TTTTTTGTTTGCAAGCAGCAGATTACGCGCAGAAAAAAAGGATCTCAAGAAGATCCTTTGATCTTTTCTA
CGGGGTCTGACGCTCAGTGGAACGAAAACTCACGTTAAGGGATTTTGGTCATGAGATTATCAAAAAGGAT
CTTCACCTAGATCCTTTTAAATTAAAAATGAAGTTTTAAATCAATCTAAAGTATATATGAGTAAACTTGG
TCTGACAGTTAGAAAAACTCATCGAGCATCAAATGAAACTGCAATTTATTCATATCAGGATTATCAATAC
CATATTTTTGAAAAAGCCGTTTCTGTAATGAAGGAGAAAACTCACCGAGGCAGTTCCATAGGATGGCAAG
ATCCTGGTATCGGTCTGCGATTCCGACTCGTCCAACATCAATACAACCTATTAATTTCCCCTCGTCAAAA
ATAAGGTTATCAAGTGAGAAATCACCATGAGTGACGACTGAATCCGGTGAGAATGGCAAAAGTTTATGCA
TTTCTTTCCAGACTTGTTCAACAGGCCAGCCATTACGCTCGTCATCAAAATCACTCGCATCAACCAAACC
GTTATTCATTCGTGATTGCGCCTGAGCGAGACGAAATACGCGATCGCTGTTAAAAGGACAATTACAAACA
GGAATCGAATGCAACCGGCGCAGGAACACTGCCAGCGCATCAACAATATTTTCACCTGAATCAGGATATT
CTTCTAATACCTGGAATGCTGTTTTCCCAGGGATCGCAGTGGTGAGTAACCATGCATCATCAGGAGTACG
GATAAAATGCTTGATGGTCGGAAGAGGCATAAATTCCGTCAGCCAGTTTAGTCTGACCATCTCATCTGTA
ACATCATTGGCAACGCTACCTTTGCCATGTTTCAGAAACAACTCTGGCGCATCGGGCTTCCCATACAATC
GATAGATTGTCGCACCTGATTGCCCGACATTATCGCGAGCCCATTTATACCCATATAAATCAGCATCCAT
GTTGGAATTTAATCGCGGCCTAGAGCAAGACGTTTCCCGTTGAATATGGCTCATACTCTTCCTTTTTCAA
TATTATTGAAGCATTTATCAGGGTTATTGTCTCATGAGCGGATACATATTTGAATGTATTTAGAAAAATA
AACAAATAGGGGTTCCGCGCACATTTCCCCGAAAAGTGCCACCTGACGTCTAAGAAACCATTATTATCAT
GACATTAACCTATAAAAATAGGCGTATCACGAGGCCCTTTCGTC
Features (pLannotate 1.2.2; 10 found; start..end, strand, type, name):
    137..236     +  misc_feature   bom (fragment): basis of mobility region from pBR322
    242..399     -  CDS            lacZα (fragment): LacZα fragment of β-galactosidase; lacZ fragment
    762..778     -  protein_bind   lac operator: The lac repressor binds to the lac operator to inhibit transcription in E. coli. This inhibition can be relieved by adding lactose or isopropyl-β-D-thiogalactopyranoside (IPTG). lac repressor encoded by lacI
    786..816     -  promoter       lac promoter: promoter for the E. coli lac operon
    831..852     -  protein_bind   CAP binding site: CAP binding activates transcription in the presence of cAMP. E. coli catabolite activator protein
    865..957     -  CDS            lacI (fragment): lac repressor; lacI; The lac repressor binds to the lac operator to inhibit transcription in E. coli. This inhibition can be relieved by adding lactose or isopropyl-β-D-thiogalactopyranoside (IPTG).
   1140..1728    -  rep_origin     ori: high-copy-number ColE1/pMB1/pBR322/pUC origin of replication
   1899..2714    -  CDS            KanR: aminoglycoside phosphotransferase; aph(3')-Ia; confers resistance to kanamycin in bacteria or G418 (Geneticin®) in eukaryotes
   2715..2819    -  promoter       AmpR promoter: bla
   2914..35      +  CDS            rop (fragment) (across the origin): Rop protein, which maintains plasmids at low copy number; rop
