[The description below was written by a language model from this plasmid's Addgene catalogue record and pLannotate feature annotations shown in this document.]
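Description:
pUC57-Kan_BR32_00081411 is a small, high-copy E. coli cloning plasmid that serves as a Level 0 Golden Gate module, the entry-level part in hierarchical Type IIS assembly schemes. It is built on the pUC57-Kan backbone and carries an insert designated BR32_00081411. The record attributes the insert to Magnaporthe oryzae (the species is entered in the mutation field), and the associated publication describes a clone resource of effectors from this fungus. The full sequence is 2,914 nt against a stated backbone of 2,626 bp, which implies an insert of only about 290 bp. The feature table does not annotate the insert itself, and the record gives no details of its coding content, any tags, or the Type IIS sites and overhangs that flank it.

The plasmid is propagated through a ColE1/pUC-type origin. It is selected with kanamycin through an aph(3')-Ia aminoglycoside phosphotransferase gene, which the annotation places directly downstream of a bla (AmpR) promoter. The remaining annotated elements are typical pUC scaffold: a lac promoter with its operator and CAP binding site, a lacZα fragment, and short remnants of lacI, rop and the pBR322 bom region. The insert was placed at the EcoRV site. An unannotated gap lies between the lac operator and the lacZα fragment, consistent with the insert interrupting the lacZα region, and lacZ is listed as the screening marker. M13 forward and reverse primer sites are given for sequencing across the insert.

No eukaryotic promoter or expression elements are present, so the plasmid functions as a storage and donor clone. Its likely use is to supply the M. oryzae candidate effector sequence for Golden Gate assembly into higher-level expression vectors.
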