Addgene plasmid #121241: pUC57-Kan_BR32_00081411
Purpose: Level 0 Golden-Gate compatible vector
Depositing lab: Sophien Kamoun. Depositing organization: Sainsbury Laboratory, Norwich. Publication: A Clone Resource of Magnaporthe oryzae Effectors That Share Sequence and Structural Similarities Across Host-Specific Lineages. Petit-Houdenot Y, Langner T, Harant A, Win J, Kamoun S. Mol Plant Microbe Interact. 2020 Aug;33(8):1032-1035. doi: 10.1094/MPMI-03-20-0052-A. Epub 2020 Jun 22. PubMed 32460610.
Backbone
  Vector backbone: pUC57-Kan
  Backbone size w/o insert (bp): 2626
  Vector type: Golden Gate
  Selectable markers: lacZ
Growth in bacteria
  Bacterial resistance: Kanamycin, 50 μg/mL
  Growth temperature: 37°C
  Growth strain: DH5alpha
  Copy number: High Copy
Gene/Insert
  Gene/Insert name: BR32_00081411
  Mutation: Magnaporthe oryzae
  Cloning method: Restriction Enzyme; 5′ cloning site EcoRV (unknown if destroyed); 3′ cloning site EcoRV (unknown if destroyed)
  Sequencing primers: 5′ M13Fw; 3′ M13Rv
Terms and licenses: Academic/Nonprofit Terms; Industry Terms: Not Available to Industry
How to cite: pUC57-Kan_BR32_00081411 was a gift from Sophien Kamoun (Addgene plasmid # 121241 ; http://n2t.net/addgene:121241 ; RRID:Addgene_121241)
