>Addgene plasmid #121241 | pUC57-Kan_BR32_00081411 | depositor partial sequence | sequence record 230734 | BR32_00081411
TTGGTCTCTAATGGCTCCAGTTTTGGCTGGTGGTCAAGGTACTAATGATCCAAAAGTTGCTGGTTGTTTG
GCTAGACAAGTTGTTACTGATATTCATGGTAAACAACATAGAGGTGGTTGGAAAAGAATTTGGAATAAAT
CTACTCAATTTGAACATGAAGGTACTACTGTTACTGTTACTGTTGATGGTGAATGTAATTTGGAAGCTGT
TGCTCCAGAAATTTCTAATGTTGGTTATGATGTTGCTGCTTTGAGATTGCCATGAGCTTAGAGACCAA
