>Addgene plasmid #121241 | pUC57-Kan_BR32_00081411 | depositor partial sequence | sequence record 230735 | empty_vector
TCGCGCGTTTCGGTGATGACGGTGAAAACCTCTGACACATGCAGCTCCCGGAGACGGTCACAGCTTGTCT
GTAAGCGGATGCCGGGAGCAGACAAGCCCGTCAGGGCGCGTCAGCGGGTGTTGGCGGGTGTCGGGGCTGG
CTTAACTATGCGGCATCAGAGCAGATTGTACTGAGAGTGCACCATATGCGGTGTGAAATACCGCACAGAT
GCGTAAGGAGAAAATACCGCATCAGGCGCCATTCGCCATTCAGGCTGCGCAACTGTTGGGAAGGGCGATC
GGTGCGGGCCTCTTCGCTATTACGCCAGCTGGCGAAAGGGGGATGTGCTGCAAGGCGATTAAGTTGGGTA
ACGCCAGGGTTTTCCCAGTCACGACGTTGTAAAACGACGGCCAGTGAATTGACGCGTATTGGGATATCCC
AATGGCGCGCCGAGCTTGGCTCGAGCATGGTCATAGCTGTTTCCTGTGTGAAATTGTTATCCGCTCACAA
TTCCACACAACATACGAGCCGGAAGCATAAAGTGTAAAGCCTGGGGTGCCTAATGAGTGAGCTAACTCAC
ATTAATTGCGTTGCGCTCACTGCCCGCTTTCCAGTCGGGAAACCTGTCGTGCCAGCTGCATTAATGAATC
GGCCAACGCGCGGGGAGAGGCGGTTTGCGTATTGGGCGCTCTTCCGCTTCCTCGCTCACTGACTCGCTGC
GCTCGGTCGTTCGGCTGCGGCGAGCGGTATCAGCTCACTCAAAGGCGGTAATACGGTTATCCACAGAATC
AGGGGATAACGCAGGAAAGAACATGTGAGCAAAAGGCCAGCAAAAGGCCAGGAACCGTAAAAAGGCCGCG
TTGCTGGCGTTTTTCCATAGGCTCCGCCCCCCTGACGAGCATCACAAAAATCGACGCTCAAGTCAGAGGT
GGCGAAACCCGACAGGACTATAAAGATACCAGGCGTTTCCCCCTGGAAGCTCCCTCGTGCGCTCTCCTGT
TCCGACCCTGCCGCTTACCGGATACCTGTCCGCCTTTCTCCCTTCGGGAAGCGTGGCGCTTTCTCATAGC
TCACGCTGTAGGTATCTCAGTTCGGTGTAGGTCGTTCGCTCCAAGCTGGGCTGTGTGCACGAACCCCCCG
TTCAGCCCGACCGCTGCGCCTTATCCGGTAACTATCGTCTTGAGTCCAACCCGGTAAGACACGACTTATC
GCCACTGGCAGCAGCCACTGGTAACAGGATTAGCAGAGCGAGGTATGTAGGCGGTGCTACAGAGTTCTTG
AAGTGGTGGCCTAACTACGGCTACACTAGAAGAACAGTATTTGGTATCTGCGCTCTGCTGAAGCCAGTTA
CCTTCGGAAAAAGAGTTGGTAGCTCTTGATCCGGCAAACAAACCACCGCTGGTAGCGGTGGTTTTTTTGT
TTGCAAGCAGCAGATTACGCGCAGAAAAAAAGGATCTCAAGAAGATCCTTTGATCTTTTCTACGGGGTCT
GACGCTCAGTGGAACGAAAACTCACGTTAAGGGATTTTGGTCATGAGATTATCAAAAAGGATCTTCACCT
AGATCCTTTTAAATTAAAAATGAAGTTTTAAATCAATCTAAAGTATATATGAGTAAACTTGGTCTGACAG
TTAGAAAAACTCATCGAGCATCAAATGAAACTGCAATTTATTCATATCAGGATTATCAATACCATATTTT
TGAAAAAGCCGTTTCTGTAATGAAGGAGAAAACTCACCGAGGCAGTTCCATAGGATGGCAAGATCCTGGT
ATCGGTCTGCGATTCCGACTCGTCCAACATCAATACAACCTATTAATTTCCCCTCGTCAAAAATAAGGTT
ATCAAGTGAGAAATCACCATGAGTGACGACTGAATCCGGTGAGAATGGCAAAAGTTTATGCATTTCTTTC
CAGACTTGTTCAACAGGCCAGCCATTACGCTCGTCATCAAAATCACTCGCATCAACCAAACCGTTATTCA
TTCGTGATTGCGCCTGAGCGAGACGAAATACGCGATCGCTGTTAAAAGGACAATTACAAACAGGAATCGA
ATGCAACCGGCGCAGGAACACTGCCAGCGCATCAACAATATTTTCACCTGAATCAGGATATTCTTCTAAT
ACCTGGAATGCTGTTTTCCCAGGGATCGCAGTGGTGAGTAACCATGCATCATCAGGAGTACGGATAAAAT
GCTTGATGGTCGGAAGAGGCATAAATTCCGTCAGCCAGTTTAGTCTGACCATCTCATCTGTAACATCATT
GGCAACGCTACCTTTGCCATGTTTCAGAAACAACTCTGGCGCATCGGGCTTCCCATACAATCGATAGATT
GTCGCACCTGATTGCCCGACATTATCGCGAGCCCATTTATACCCATATAAATCAGCATCCATGTTGGAAT
TTAATCGCGGCCTAGAGCAAGACGTTTCCCGTTGAATATGGCTCATACTCTTCCTTTTTCAATATTATTG
AAGCATTTATCAGGGTTATTGTCTCATGAGCGGATACATATTTGAATGTATTTAGAAAAATAAACAAATA
GGGGTTCCGCGCACATTTCCCCGAAAAGTGCCACCTGACGTCTAAGAAACCATTATTATCATGACATTAA
CCTATAAAAATAGGCGTATCACGAGGCCCTTTCGTC
