>Addgene plasmid #121241 | pUC57-Kan_BR32_00081411 | addgene partial sequence | sequence record 237860 | M13-F20 5'-TGTAAAACGACGGCCAGT-3'
CTTGGTCTCTAATGGCTCCAGTTTTGGCTGGTGGTCAAGGTACTAATGATCCAAAAGTTGCTGGTTGTTT
GGCTAGACAAGTTGTTACTGATATTCATGGTAAACAACATAGAGGTGGTTGGAAAAGAATTTGGAATAAA
TCTACTCAATTTGAACATGAAGGTACTACTGTTACTGTTACTGTTGATGGTGAATGTAATTTGGAAGCTG
TTGCTCCAGAAATTTCTAATGTTGGTTATGATGTTGCTGCTTTGAGATTGCCATGAGCTTAGAGACCAAG
TTCATCCCAATGGCGCGCCGAGCTTGGCTCGAGCATGGTCATAGCTGTTTCCTGTGTGAAATTGTTATCC
GCTCACAATTCCACACAACATACGAGCCGGAAGCATAAAGTGTAAAGCCTGGGGTGCCTAATGAGTGAGC
TAACTCACATTAATTGCGTTGCGCTCACTGCCCGCTTTCCAGTCGGGAAACCTGTCGTGCCAGCTGCATT
AATGAATCGGCCAACGCGCGGGGAGAGGCGGTTTGCGTATTGGGCGCTCTTCCGCTTCCTCGCTCACTGA
CTCGCTGCGCTCGGTCGTTCGGCTGCGGCGAGCGGTATCAGCTCACTCAAAGGCGGTAATACGGTTATCC
ACAGAATCAGGGGATAACGCAGGAAAGAACATGTGAGCAAAAGGCCAGCAAAAGGCCAGGAACCGTAAAA
AGGCCGCGTTGCTGGCGTTTTTCCATAGGCTCCGCCCCCCTGACGAGCATCACAAAAATCGACGCTCAAG
TCAGAGGTGGCGAAACCCGACAGGACTATAAAGATACC
